>Addgene plasmid #18789 | p3xFLAG-Tmprss6 | addgene full sequence | sequence record 408574 | Addgene Partial NGS Result
CCATTCGCCATTCAGGCTGCGCAACTGTTGGGAAGGGCGATCGGTGCGGGCCTCTTCGCTATTACGCCAG
CTGGCGAAAGGGGGATGTGCTGCAAGGCGATTAAGTTGGGTAACGCCAGGGTTTTCCCAGTCACGACGTT
GTAAAACGACGGCCAGTGCCAAGCTGATCTATACATTGAATCAATATTGGCAATTAGCCATATTAGTCAT
TGGTTATATAGCATAAATCAATATTGGCTATTGGCCATTGCATACGTTGTATCTATATCATAATATGTAC
ATTTATATTGGCTCATGTCCAATATGACCGCCATGTTGACATTGATTATTGACTAGTTATTAATAGTAAT
CAATTACGGGGTCATTAGTTCATAGCCCATATATGGAGTTCCGCGTTACATAACTTACGGTAAATGGCCC
GCCTGGCTGACCGCCCAACGACCCCCGCCCATTGACGTCAATAATGACGTATGTTCCCATAGTAACGCCA
ATAGGGACTTTCCATTGACGTCAATGGGTGGAGTATTTACGGTAAACTGCCCACTTGGCAGTACATCAAG
TGTATCATATGCCAAGTCCGCCCCCTATTGACGTCAATGACGGTAAATGGCCCGCCTGGCATTATGCCCA
GTACATGACCTTACGGGACTTTCCTACTTGGCAGTACATCTACGTATTAGTCATCGCTATTACCATGGTG
ATGCGGTTTTGGCAGTACACCAATGGGCGTGGATAGCGGTTTGACTCACGGGGATTTCCAAGTCTCCACC
CCATTGACGTCAATGGGAGTTTGTTTTGGCACCAAAATCAACGGGACTTTCCAAAATGTCGTAATAACCC
CGCCCCGTTGACGCAAATGGGCGGTAGGCGTGTACGGTGGGAGGTCTATATAAGCAGAGCTCGTTTAGTG
AACCGTCAGAATTAAGCTTAAGATGCCGAGATGTTTCCAGCTCCCCTGTTCTACCAGGATGCCCACCACC
GAGGTCCCCCAAGCGGCTGATGGTCAGGGCGATGCGGGTGATGGAGAGGAAGCTGCTGAGCCAGAGGGGA
AGTTCAAGCCCCCAAAAAACACCAAGAGAAAAAACCGGGACTACGTCCGCTTCACGCCACTGTTGCTGGT
CTTGGCTGCGCTGGTCTCAGCAGGGGTCATGCTTTGGTATTTCCTAGGGTACAAAGCGGAAGTGACCGTA
AGCCAGGTGTACTCTGGCAGCCTCCGGGTGCTCAACCGTCATTTCTCCCAGGACCTGGGCCGACGGGAGT
CTATTGCTTTCCGCAGTGAATCTGCCAAAGCCCAGAAGATGCTCCAAGAACTGGTTGCCAGCACCCGCCT
GGGTACTTACTACAACTCTAGTTCTGTCTACTCCTTTGGGGAGGGACCCCTCACCTGCTTCTTCTGGTTT
ATCCTTGACATCCCTGAGTACCAGCGACTGACCCTGAGCCCTGAAGTAGTGCGCGAGCTCCTGGTGGATG
AGCTACTGTCCAACAGCTCAACCCTGGCTTCCTATAAGACCGAATATGAGGTGGACCCGGAAGGCCTGGT
GATCCTGGAAGCCAGTGTGAACGACATAGTCGTACTGAATTCCACGCTGGGCTGTTATCGCTACAGCTAT
GTGAACCCAGGCCAGGTCCTCCCATTGAAGGGGCCTGACCAGCAGACCACAAGCTGCCTGTGGCATCTGC
AAGGGCCCGAAGACCTCATGATCAAAGTGCGGCTGGAGTGGACCCGGGTCGATTGCAGAGACAGGGTGGC
GATGTACGACGCAGCTGGGCCCCTGGAGAAGAGACTTATCACCTCGGTCTATGGGTGCAGCCGCCAGGAA
CCTGTGATGGAGGTGCTGGCATCGGGCTCCGTCATGGCCGTGGTGTGGAAAAAGGGCATGCATAGCTACT
ATGACCCTTTCCTGCTCTCAGTGAAGTCTGTGGCCTTCCAGGACTGCCAGGTGAACCTGACACTGGAGGG
CCGGCTGGACACACAGGGCTTCCTCCGTACACCCTACTACCCCAGTTACTACTCTCCCAGTACCCACTGC
TCCTGGCATCTCACGGTACCCTCTCTGGACTACGGCTTGGCGCTCTGGTTCGATGCCTACGCACTGAGGA
GGCAGAAGTACAACCGACTGTGTACTCAGGGCCAGTGGATGATCCAGAACAGGAGGCTGTGTGGCTTCCG
TACCCTGCAGCCATATGCTGAGAGGATCCCCATGGTGGCCTCAGATGGTGTCACCATCAACTTCACCTCC
CAGATCTCCCTCACAGGCCCGGGTGTGCAAGTGTACTACAGCTTGTACAACCAATCAGACCCCTGCCCTG
GTGAGTTCCTCTGCTCTGTGAATGGACTGTGTGTCCCTGCGTGTGACGGGATCAAGGACTGCCCCAATGG
CCTGGATGAGAGAAACTGTGTCTGCAGAGCCATGTTCCAGTGCCAAGAGGACAGCACGTGCATTTCACTG
CCTAGAGTCTGTGACCGGCAGCCCGACTGTCTCAATGGCAGTGACGAAGAACAGTGCCAAGAAGGAGTGC
CCTGTGGGACATTCACTTTCCAGTGTGAGGACCGGAGCTGTGTGAAGAAGCCCAACCCAGAGTGTGACGG
CCAGTCAGATTGCAGAGACGGCTCAGATGAGCAACACTGTGACTGTGGCCTCCAGGGCCTCTCCAGCCGT
ATTGTGGGCGGGACCGTGTCCTCCGAGGGTGAGTGGCCATGGCAGGCCAGCCTCCAGATTCGGGGTCGAC
ACATCTGTGGGGGGGCTCTCATCGCTGACCGCTGGGTCATAACGGCCGCCCACTGCTTCCAGGAGGACAG
CATGGCCTCCCCGAAGCTGTGGACCGTGTTCCTGGGAAAGATGCGGCAGAACTCGCGCTGGCCAGGCGAG
GTGTCCTTCAAGGTGAGCCGTCTGTTCCTGCACCCGTACCACGAGGAGGACAGCCATGACTACGACGTGG
CCCTGCTGCAGCTCGACCACCCCGTGGTGTACTCGGCCACTGTGCGCCCCGTCTGCCTGCCTGCCCGCTC
CCACTTCTTTGAGCCAGGCCAGCACTGCTGGATCACAGGCTGGGGAGCCCAGCGAGAGGGTGGTCCGGTG
AGCAACACCCTGCAGAAGGTGGACGTACAGCTGGTCCCTCAGGACCTCTGCAGTGAGGCCTACCGCTACC
AGGTGTCCCCACGCATGCTCTGTGCTGGCTACCGCAAGGGCAAGAAAGATGCCTGCCAGGGTGACTCTGG
AGGCCCACTGGTTTGCAGGGAGCCCAGTGGCCGCTGGTTCCTGGCAGGGTTGGTTAGCTGGGGCCTGGGC
TGTGGCCGACCCAATTTCTTTGGCGTCTACACCCGTGTCACACGTGTGATCAACTGGATCCAGCAGGTGC
TGACCTCTAGAGGATCCCGGGCTGACTACAAAGACCATGACGGTGATTATAAAGATCATGACATCGACTA
CAAGGATGACGATGACAAGTAGTGATCCCGGGTGGCATCCCTGTGACCCCTCCCCAGTGCCTCTCCTGGC
CCTGGAAGTTGCCACTCCAGTGCCCACCAGCCTTGTCCTAATAAAATTAAGTTGCATCATTTTGTCTGAC
TAGGTGTCCTTCTATAATATTATGGGGTGGAGGGGGGTGGTATGGAGCAAGGGGCAAGTTGGGAAGACAA
CCTGTAGGGCCTGCGGGGTCTATTGGGAACCAAGCTGGAGTGCAGTGGCACAATCTTGGCTCACTGCAAT
CTCCGCCTCCTGGGTTCAAGCGATTCTCCTGCCTCAGCCTCCCGAGTTGTTGGGATTCCAGGCATGCATG
ACCAGGCTCAGCTAATTTTTGTTTTTTTGGTAGAGACGGGGTTTCACCATATTGGCCAGGCTGGTCTCCA
ACTCCTAATCTCAGGTGATCTACCCACCTTGGCCTCCCAAATTGCTGGGATTACAGGCGTGAACCACTGC
TCCCTTCCCTGTCCTTCTGATTTTAAAATAACTATACCAGCAGGAGGACGTCCAGACACAGCATAGGCTA
CCTGGCCATGCCCAACCGGTGGGACATTTGAGTTGCTTGCTTGGCACTGTCCTCTCATGCGTTGGGTCCA
CTCAGTAGATGCCTGTTGAATTGGGTACGCGGCCAGCTTGGCTGTGGAATGTGTGTCAGTTAGGGTGTGG
AAAGTCCCCAGGCTCCCCAGCAGGCAGAAGTATGCAAAGCATGCATCTCAATTAGTCAGCAACCAGGTGT
GGAAAGTCCCCAGGCTCCCCAGCAGGCAGAAGTATGCAAAGCATGCATCTCAATTAGTCAGCAACCATAG
TCCCGCCCCTAACTCCGCCCATCCCGCCCCTAACTCCGCCCAGTTCCGCCCATTCTCCGCCCCATGGCTG
ACTAATTTTTTTTATTTATGCAGAGGCCGAGGCCGCCTCGGCCTCTGAGCTATTCCAGAAGTAGTGAGGA
GGCTTTTTTGGAGGAATTGATCAGCTTGGGATCTGATCAAGAGACAGGATGAGGATCGTTTCGCATGATT
GAACAAGATGGATTGCACGCAGGTTCTCCGGCCGCTTGGGTGGAGAGGCTATTCGGCTATGACTGGGCAC
AACAGACAATCGGCTGCTCTGATGCCGCCGTGTTCCGGCTGTCAGCGCAGGGGCGCCCGGTTCTTTTTGT
CAAGACCGACCTGTCCGGTGCCCTGAATGAACTGCAGGACGAGGCAGCGCGGCTATCGTGGCTGGCCACG
ACGGGCGTTCCTTGCGCAGCTGTGCTCGACGTTGTCACTGAAGCGGGAAGGGACTGGCTGCTATTGGGCG
AAGTGCCGGGGCAGGATCTCCTGTCATCTCACCTTGCTCCTGCCGAGAAAGTATCCATCATGGCTGATGC
AATGCGGCGGCTGCATACGCTTGATCCGGCTACCTGCCCATTCGACCACCAAGCGAAACATCGCATCGAG
CGAGCACGTACTCGGATGGAAGCCGGTCTTGTCGATCAGGATGATCTGGACGAAGAGCATCAGGGGCTCG
CGCCAGCCGAACTGTTCGCCAGGCTCAAGGCGCGCATGCCCGACGGCGAGGATCTCGTCGTGACCCATGG
CGATGCCTGCTTGCCGAATATCATGGTGGAAAATGGCCGCTTTTCTGGATTCATCGACTGTGGCCGGCTG
GGTGTGGCGGACCGCTATCAGGACATAGCGTTGGCTACCCGTGATATTGCTGAAGAGCTTGGCGGCGAAT
GGGCTGACCGCTTCCTCGTGCTTTACGGTATCGCCGCTCCCGATTCGCAGCGCATCGCCTTCTATCGCCT
TCTTGACGAGTTCTTCTGAGCGGGACTCTGGGGTTCGAAATGACCGACCAAGCGACGCCCAACCTGCCAT
CACGAGATTTCGATTCCACCGCCGCCTTCTATGAAAGGTTGGGCTTCGGAATCGTTTTCCGGGACGCCGG
CTGGATGATCCTCCAGCGCGGGGATCTCATGCTGGAGTTCTTCGCCCACCCCGGGCTCGATCCCCTCGCG
AGTTGGTTCAGCTGCTGCCTGAGGCTGGACGACCTCGCGGAGTTCTACCGGCAGTGCAAATCCGTCGGCA
TCCAGGAAACCAGCAGCGGCTATCCGCGCATCCATGCCCCCGAACTGCAGGAGTGGGGAGGCACGATGGC
CGCTTTGGTCGACCCGGACGGGACGCTCCTGCGCCTGATACAGAACGAATTGCTTGCAGGCATCTCATGA
GTGTGTCTTCCCGTTTTCCGCCTGAGGTCACTGCGTGGATGGAGCGCTGGCGCCTGCTGCGCGACGGCGA
GCTGCTCACCACCCACTCGCCAAGCTGGAACCGTAAAAAGGCCGCGTTGCTGGCGTTTTTCCATAGGCTC
CGCCGATCATAATCAGCCATACCACATTTGTAGAGGTTTTACTTGCTTTAAAAAACCTCCCACACCTCCC
CCTGAACCTGAAACATAAAATGAATGCAATTGTTGTTGTTAACTTGTTTATTGCAGCTTATAATGGTTAC
AAATAAAGCAATAGCATCACAAATTTCACAAATAAAGCATTTTTTTCACTGCATTCTAGTTGTGGTTTGT
CCAAACTCATCAATGTATCTTATCATGTCTGGATCAATTCCCTATAGTGAGTCGTATTAAATTCGTAATC
ATGTCATAGCTGTTTCCTGTGTGAAATTGTTATCCGCTCACAATTCCACACAACATACGAGCCGGAAGCA
TAAAGTGTAAAGCCTGGGGTGCCTAATGAGTGAGCTAACTCACATTAATTGCGTTGCGCTCACTGCCCGC
TTTCCAGTCGGGAAACCTGTCGTGCCAGCTGCATTAATGAATCGGCCAACGCGCGGGGAGAGGCGGTTTG
CGTATTGGGCGCTCTTCCGCTTCCTCGCTCACTGACTCGCTGCGCTCGGTCGTTCGGCTGCGGCGAGCGG
TATCAGCTCACTCAAAGGCGGTAATACGGTTATCCACAGAATCAGGGGATAACGCAGGAAAGAACATGTG
AGCAAAAGGCCAGCAAAAGGCCAGGAACCGTAAAAAGGCCGCGTTGCTGGCGTTTTTCCATAGGCTCCGC
CCCCCTGACGAGCATCACAAAAATCGACGCTCAAGTCAGAGGTGGCGAAACCCGACAGGACTATAAAGAT
ACCAGGCGTTTCCCCCTGGAAGCTCCCTCGTGCGCTCTCCTGTTCCGACCCTGCCGCTTACCGGATACCT
GTCCGCCTTTCTCCCTTCGGGAAGCGTGGCGCTTTCTCATAGCTCACGCTGTAGGTATCTCAGTTCGGTG
TAGGTCGTTCGCTCCAAGCTGGGCTGTGTGCACGAACCCCCCGTTCAGCCCGACCGCTGCGCCTTATCCG
GTAACTATCGTCTTGAGTCCAACCCGGTAAGACACGACTTATCGCCACTGGCAGCAGCCACTGGTAACAG
GATTAGCAGAGCGAGGTATGTAGGCGGTGCTACAGAGTTCTTGAAGTGGTGGCCTAACTACGGCTACACT
AGAAGAACAGTATTTGGTATCTGCGCTCTGCTGAAGCCAGTTACCTTCGGAAAAAGAGTTGGTAGCTCTT
GATCCGGCAAACAAACCACCGCTGGTAGCGGTGGTTTTTTTGTTTGCAAGCAGCAGATTACGCGCAGAAA
AAAAGGATCTCAAGAAGATCCTTTGATCTTTTCTACGGGGTCTGACGCTCAGTGGAACGAAAACTCACGT
TAAGGGATTTTGGTCATGAGATTATCAAAAAGGATCTTCACCTAGATCCTTTTAAATTAAAAATGAAGTT
TTAAATCAATCTAAAGTATATATGAGTAAACTTGGTCTGACAGTTACCAATGCTTAATCAGTGAGGCACC
TATCTCAGCGATCTGTCTATTTCGTTCATCCATAGTTGCCTGACTCCCCGTCGTGTAGATAACTACGATA
CGGGAGGGCTTACCATCTGGCCCCAGTGCTGCAATGATACCGCGAGACCCACGCTCACCGGCTCCAGATT
TATCAGCAATAAACCAGCCAGCCGGAAGGGCCGAGCGCAGAAGTGGTCCTGCAACTTTATCCGCCTCCAT
CCAGTCTATTAATTGTTGCCGGGAAGCTAGAGTAAGTAGTTCGCCAGTTAATAGTTTGCGCAACGTTGTT
GCCATTGCTACAGGCATCGTGGTGTCACGCTCGTCGTTTGGTATGGCTTCATTCAGCTCCGGTTCCCAAC
GATCAAGGCGAGTTACATGATCCCCCATGTTGTGCAAAAAAGCGGTTAGCTCCTTCGGTCCTCCGATCGT
TGTCAGAAGTAAGTTGGCCGCAGTGTTATCACTCATGGTTATGGCAGCACTGCATAATTCTCTTACTGTC
ATGCCATCCGTAAGATGCTTTTCTGTGACTGGTGAGTACTCAACCAAGTCATTCTGAGAATAGTGTATGC
GGCGACCGAGTTGCTCTTGCCCGGCGTCAATACGGGATAATACCGCGCCACATAGCAGAACTTTAAAAGT
GCTCATCATTGGAAAACGTTCTTCGGGGCGAAAACTCTCAAGGATCTTACCGCTGTTGAGATCCAGTTCG
ATGTAACCCACTCGTGCACCCAACTGATCTTCAGCATCTTTTACTTTCACCAGCGTTTCTGGGTGAGCAA
AAACAGGAAGGCAAAATGCCGCAAAAAAGGGAATAAGGGCGACACGGAAATGTTGAATACTCATACTCTT
CCTTTTTCAATATTATTGAAGCATTTATCAGGGTTATTGTCTCATGAGCGGATACATATTTGAATGTATT
TAGAAAAATAAACAAATAGGGGTTCCGCGCACATTTCCCCGAAAAGTGCCACCTG
[124 nt withheld, positions 8246-8369]
C
[91 nt withheld, positions 8371-8461]
A
[49 nt withheld, positions 8463-8511]
CCTTTGACGTTGGAGTCCACGTTCTTT
[37 nt withheld, positions 8539-8575]
ACCCTATCTCGGTCTATTCTTTTGATTTATAAGGGATTTTGCCGATTTCGGCCTATTGGTTAAAAAATGA
GCTGATTTAACAAAAATTTAACGCGAATTTTAACAAAATATTAACGCTTACAATTT
Features (pLannotate 1.2.2; 22 found; start..end, strand, type, name):
      4..158     -  CDS            lacZα (fragment): LacZα fragment of β-galactosidase; lacZ fragment
    318..697     +  enhancer       CMV enhancer: human cytomegalovirus immediate early enhancer
    699..898     +  promoter       CMV promoter: human cytomegalovirus (CMV) immediate early promoter
    933..3365    +  CDS            Tmprss6: TMPS6_MOUSE - Experimental evidence at protein level: Swiss-Prot protein existence level 1. Membrane-bound serine protease (PubMed:18451267). Through the cleavage of cell surface HJV, a regulator of the expression of the iron absorption-regulating hormone hepicidin/HAMP, plays a role in iron homeostasis (PubMed:18451267). From Mus musculus (Mouse).
   3384..3449    +  CDS            3xFLAG: three tandem FLAG® epitope tags, followed by an enterokinase cleavage site
   3460..4082    +  polyA_signal   hGH poly(A) signal: human growth hormone polyadenylation signal
   4124..4421    +  promoter       SV40 promoter: SV40 enhancer and early promoter
   4475..5266    +  CDS            neo: KKA2_KLEPN - Also known as kan, nptII. Experimental evidence at protein level: Swiss-Prot protein existence level 1. Resistance to kanamycin, neomycin, paromomycin, ribostamycin, butirosin and gentamicin B. From Klebsiella pneumoniae.
   5290..5667    +  CDS            ble: BLE_KLEPN - Experimental evidence at protein level: Swiss-Prot protein existence level 1. Binding protein with a strong affinity to the bleomycin family of antibiotics. Binds to CL990; an antimitotic-antibiotic compound. From Klebsiella pneumoniae.
   5709..5768    +  CDS            str (fragment): STR_KLEPN - Protein inferred from homology: Swiss-Prot protein existence level 3. The aminoglycoside phosphotransferases achieve inactivation of their antibiotic substrates by phosphorylation. From Klebsiella pneumoniae.
   5791..5814    -  rep_origin     CloDF13 ori (fragment): Plasmids containing the CloDF13 (CDF) origin of replication can be propagated in E. coli cells that contain additional plasmids with compatible origins.
   5815..5898    +  CDS            large T antigen (fragment): large T antigen from SV40 (simian virus 40)
   5921..6055    +  polyA_signal   SV40 poly(A) signal: SV40 polyadenylation signal
   6061..6079    -  promoter       T7 promoter: promoter for bacteriophage T7 RNA polymerase
   6117..6133    -  protein_bind   lac operator: The lac repressor binds to the lac operator to inhibit transcription in E. coli. This inhibition can be relieved by adding lactose or isopropyl-β-D-thiogalactopyranoside (IPTG). lac repressor encoded by lacI
   6141..6171    -  promoter       lac promoter: promoter for the E. coli lac operon
   6186..6207    -  protein_bind   CAP binding site: CAP binding activates transcription in the presence of cAMP. E. coli catabolite activator protein
   6220..6312    -  CDS            lacI (fragment): lac repressor; lacI; The lac repressor binds to the lac operator to inhibit transcription in E. coli. This inhibition can be relieved by adding lactose or isopropyl-β-D-thiogalactopyranoside (IPTG).
   6495..7083    -  rep_origin     ori: high-copy-number ColE1/pMB1/pBR322/pUC origin of replication
   7254..8114    -  CDS            AmpR: β-lactamase; bla; confers resistance to ampicillin, carbenicillin, and related antibiotics
   8115..8219    -  promoter       AmpR promoter: bla
   8246..8674    +  rep_origin     f1 ori (sequence partly withheld): f1 bacteriophage origin of replication; arrow indicates direction of (+) strand synthesis
