[The description below was written by a language model from this plasmid's Addgene catalogue record and pLannotate feature annotations shown in this document.]
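Description:
p3xFLAG-Tmprss6 is a mammalian expression plasmid built on the p3xFLAG-CMV-14 backbone, carrying the mouse Tmprss6 cDNA, which encodes type II transmembrane serine protease 6. The roughly 2.4 kb insert was placed between HindIII and XbaI sites, both retained, giving a construct of about 8.7 kb. In bacteria the plasmid replicates from a high-copy ColE1/pUC-type origin and is selected with ampicillin through the β-lactamase gene. An f1 origin is also present, which allows single-stranded DNA production. Several small annotations, including fragments of lacZα, lacI, CloDF13 ori, str and large T antigen and a lac promoter/operator region, appear to be backbone remnants or short sequence matches rather than functional parts of the design.

The Tmprss6 open reading frame is driven by the human cytomegalovirus immediate early enhancer and promoter. It is followed a short distance downstream by a backbone-encoded 3xFLAG epitope, so the protease is produced with a C-terminal triple FLAG tag, and the transcript is terminated by the human growth hormone polyadenylation signal. A separate cassette uses the SV40 enhancer/early promoter to express the neomycin phosphotransferase gene, ending in an SV40 poly(A) signal, which permits G418 selection of stably transfected cells. A ble coding sequence is annotated just downstream of neo, although the catalogue lists only neomycin as the selectable marker.

The construct suits transient or stable overexpression of tagged TMPRSS6 in mammalian cells, with detection or immunoprecipitation by anti-FLAG antibodies. The associated work concerns the protease's role in sensing iron deficiency, and the annotation links it to cleavage of cell-surface hemojuvelin and regulation of hepcidin expression.
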