Addgene plasmid #18789: p3xFLAG-Tmprss6
Depositing lab: Bruce Beutler. Publication: The serine protease TMPRSS6 is required to sense iron deficiency. Du X, She E, Gelbart T, Truksa J, Lee P, Xia Y, Khovananth K, Mudd S, Mann N, Moresco EM, Beutler E, Beutler B. Science. 2008 May 23. 320(5879):1088-92. 10.1126/science.1157121 PubMed 18451267.
Backbone
  Vector backbone: p3xFLAG-CMV-14
  Backbone size w/o insert (bp): 6265
  Vector type: Mammalian Expression
  Selectable markers: Neomycin (select with G418)
Growth in bacteria
  Bacterial resistance: Ampicillin, 100 μg/mL
  Growth temperature: 37°C
  Growth strain: DH5alpha
  Copy number: High Copy
Gene/Insert
  Gene/Insert name: Type II transmembrane serine protease 6 (alt name: Tmprss6)
  Species: M. musculus (mouse)
  Insert size (bp): 2436
  Entrez Gene: Tmprss6 (a.k.a. 1300008A22Rik)
  Tag / fusion protein: 3xFLAG (C terminal on backbone)
  Cloning method: Restriction Enzyme; 5′ cloning site Hind III (not destroyed); 3′ cloning site Xba I (not destroyed)
  Sequencing primers: 5′ N-CMV-30 sequencing primer; 3′ C-CMV-24 sequencing primer
Terms and licenses: Academic/Nonprofit Terms; Industry Terms: Not Available to Industry
How to cite: p3xFLAG-Tmprss6 was a gift from Bruce Beutler (Addgene plasmid # 18789 ; http://n2t.net/addgene:18789 ; RRID:Addgene_18789)
