>Addgene plasmid #18789 | p3xFLAG-Tmprss6 Sequencing Result | analyzer sequence | sequence record 24621
CGTGGGNCATTAGCAGAGCTGTTAGTGAACCGTCAGAATTAAGCTTAAGATGCCGAGATGTTTCCAGCTC
CCCTGTTCTACCAGGATGCCCACCACCGAGGTCCCCCAAGCGGCTGATGGTCAGGGCGATGCGGGTGATG
GAGAGGAAGCTGCTGAGCCAGAGGGGAAGTTCAAGCCCCCAAAAAACACCAAGAGAAAAAACCGGGACTA
CGTCCGCTTCACGCCACTGTTGCTGGTCTTGGCTGCGCTGGTCTCAGCAGGGGTCATGCTTTGGTATTTC
CTAGGGTACAAAGCGGAAGTGACCGTAAGCCAGGTGTACTCTGGCAGCCTCCGGGTGCTCAACCGTCATT
TCTCCCAGGACCTGGGCCGACGGGAGTCTATTGCTTTCCGCAGTGAATCTGCCAAAGCCCAGAAGATGCT
CCAAGAACTGGTTGCCAGCACCCGCCTGGGTACTTACTACAACTCTAGTTCTGTCTACTCCTTTGGGGAG
GGACCCCTCACCTGCTTCTTCTGGTTTATCCTTGACATCCCTGAGTACCAGCGACTGACCCTGAGCCCTG
AAGTAGTGCGCGAGCTCCTGGTGGATGAGCTACTGTCCAACAGCTCAACCCTGGCTTCCTATAAGACCGA
ATATGAGGTGGACCCGGAAGGCCTGGTGATCCTGGAAGCCAGTGTGAACGACATAGTCGTNTNNNAATNC
CCCCGGTGGGCTGTTATCGCTACNGTNTNTGTGAANCCAGGNCNNGGTCNTCCCNTTGANGGGCTTGACA
NNAAAACACAAGCTGCNN
